>Addgene plasmid #124583 | pTEF6-7 | addgene full sequence | sequence record 244732 | Addgene NGS Result
GACGAAAGGGCCTCGTGATACGCCTATTTTTATAGGTTAATGTCATGATAATAATGGTTTCTTAGACGGA
TCGCTTGCCTGTAACTTACACGCGCCTCGTATCTTTTAATGATGGAATAATTTGGGAATTTACTCTGTGT
TTATTTATTTTTATGTTTTGTATTTGGATTTTAGAAAGTAAATAAAGAAGGTAGAAGAGTTACGGAATGA
AGAAAAAAAAATAAACAAAGGTTTAAAAAATTTCAACAAAAAGCGTACTTTACATATATATTTATTAGAC
AAGAAAAGCAGATTAAATAGATATACATTCGATTAACGATAAGTAAAATGTAAAATCACAGGATTTTCGT
GTGTGGTCTTCTACACAGACAAGATGAAACAATTCGGCATTAATACCTGAGAGCAGGAAGAGCAAGATAA
AAGGTAGTATTTGTTGGCGATCCCCCTAGAGTCTTTTACATCTTCGGAAAACAAAAACTATTTTTTCTTT
AATTTCTTTTTTTACTTTCTATTTTTAATTTATATATTTATATTAAAAAATTTAAATTATAATTATTTTT
ATAGCACGTGATGAAAAGGACCCAGGTGGCACTTTTCGGGGAAATGTGCGCGGAACCCCTATTTGTTTAT
TTTTCTAAATACATTCAAATATGTATCCGCTCATGAGACAATAACCCTGATAAATGCTTCAATAATATTG
AAAAAGGAAGAGTATGAGTATTCAACATTTCCGTGTCGCCCTTATTCCCTTTTTTGCGGCATTTTGCCTT
CCTGTTTTTGCTCACCCAGAAACGCTGGTGAAAGTAAAAGATGCTGAAGATCAGTTGGGTGCACGAGTGG
GTTACATCGAACTGGATCTCAACAGCGGTAAGATCCTTGAGAGTTTTCGCCCCGAAGAACGTTTTCCAAT
GATGAGCACTTTTAAAGTTCTGCTATGTGGCGCGGTATTATCCCGTATTGACGCCGGGCAAGAGCAACTC
GGTCGCCGCATACACTATTCTCAGAATGACTTGGTTGAGTACTCACCAGTCACAGAAAAGCATCTTACGG
ATGGCATGACAGTAAGAGAATTATGCAGTGCTGCCATAACCATGAGTGATAACACTGCGGCCAACTTACT
TCTGACAACGATCGGAGGACCGAAGGAGCTAACCGCTTTTTTGCACAACATGGGGGATCATGTAACTCGC
CTTGATCGTTGGGAACCGGAGCTGAATGAAGCCATACCAAACGACGAGCGTGACACCACGATGCCTGTAG
CAATGGCAACAACGTTGCGCAAACTATTAACTGGCGAACTACTTACTCTAGCTTCCCGGCAACAATTAAT
AGACTGGATGGAGGCGGATAAAGTTGCAGGACCACTTCTGCGCTCGGCCCTTCCGGCTGGCTGGTTTATT
GCTGATAAATCTGGAGCCGGTGAGCGTGGGTCTCGCGGTATCATTGCAGCACTGGGGCCAGATGGTAAGC
CCTCCCGTATCGTAGTTATCTACACGACGGGGAGTCAGGCAACTATGGATGAACGAAATAGACAGATCGC
TGAGATAGGTGCCTCACTGATTAAGCATTGGTAACTGTCAGACCAAGTTTACTCATATATACTTTAGATT
GATTTAAAACTTCATTTTTAATTTAAAAGGATCTAGGTGAAGATCCTTTTTGATAATCTCATGACCAAAA
TCCCTTAACGTGAGTTTTCGTTCCACTGAGCGTCAGACCCCGTAGAAAAGATCAAAGGATCTTCTTGAGA
TCCTTTTTTTCTGCGCGTAATCTGCTGCTTGCAAACAAAAAAACCACCGCTACCAGCGGTGGTTTGTTTG
CCGGATCAAGAGCTACCAACTCTTTTTCCGAAGGTAACTGGCTTCAGCAGAGCGCAGATACCAAATACTG
TTCTTCTAGTGTAGCCGTAGTTAGGCCACCACTTCAAGAACTCTGTAGCACCGCCTACATACCTCGCTCT
GCTAATCCTGTTACCAGTGGCTGCTGCCAGTGGCGATAAGTCGTGTCTTACCGGGTTGGACTCAAGACGA
TAGTTACCGGATAAGGCGCAGCGGTCGGGCTGAACGGGGGGTTCGTGCACACAGCCCAGCTTGGAGCGAA
CGACCTACACCGAACTGAGATACCTACAGCGTGAGCTATGAGAAAGCGCCACGCTTCCCGAAGGGAGAAA
GGCGGACAGGTATCCGGTAAGCGGCAGGGTCGGAACAGGAGAGCGCACGAGGGAGCTTCCAGGGGGAAAC
GCCTGGTATCTTTATAGTCCTGTCGGGTTTCGCCACCTCTGACTTGAGCGTCGATTTTTGTGATGCTCGT
CAGGGGGGCGGAGCCTATGGAAAAACGCCAGCAACGCGGCCTTTTTACGGTTCCTGGCCTTTTGCTGGCC
TTTTGCTCACATGTTCTTTCCTGCGTTATCCCCTGATTCTGTGGATAACCGTATTACCGCCTTTGAGTGA
GCTGATACCGCTCGCCGCAGCCGAACGACCGAGCGCAGCGAGTCAGTGAGCGAGGAAGCGGAAGAGCGCC
CAATACGCAAACCGCCTCTCCCCGCGCGTTGGCCGATTCATTAATGCAGCTGGCACGACAGGTTTCCCGA
CTGGAAAGCGGGCAGTGAGCGCAACGCAATTAATGTGAGTTAGCTCACTCATTAGGCACCCCAGGCTTTA
CACTTTATGCTTCCGGCTCGTATGTTGTGTGGAATTGTGAGCGGATAACAATTTCACACAGGAAACAGCT
ATGACCATGATTACGCCAAGCGCGCAATTAACCCTCACTAAAGGGAACAAAAGCTGCAGCTGAAGCTTCG
TACGCTGCAGGTCGACAACCCTTAATATAACTTCGTATAATGTATGCTATACGAAGTTATTAGGTCTAGA
GATCTGTTTAGCTAGCCTCGTCCCCGCCGGGTCACCCGGCCAGCGACATGGAGGCCCAGAATACCCTCCT
TGACAGTCTTGACGTGCGCAGCTCAGGGGCATGATGTGACTGTCGCCCGTACATTTAGCCCATACATCCC
CATGTATAATCATTTGCATCCATACATTTTGATGGCCGCACGGCGCGAAGCAAAAATTACGGCTCCTCGC
TGCAGACCTGCGAGCAGGGAAACGCTCCCCTCACAGACGCGTTGAATTGTCCCCACGCCGCGCCCCTGTA
GAGAAATATAAAAGGTTAGGATTTGCCACTGAGGTTCTTCTTTCATATACTTCCTTTTAAAATCTTGCTA
GGATACAGTTCTCACATCACATCCGAACATAAACAACCATGGGTAAGGAAAAGACTCACGTTTCGAGGCC
GCGATTAAATTCCAACATGGATGCTGATTTATATGGGTATAAATGGGCTCGCGATAATGTCGGGCAATCA
GGTGCGACAATCTATCGATTGTATGGGAAGCCCGATGCGCCAGAGTTGTTTCTGAAACATGGCAAAGGTA
GCGTTGCCAATGATGTTACAGATGAGATGGTCAGACTAAACTGGCTGACGGAATTTATGCCTCTTCCGAC
CATCAAGCATTTTATCCGTACTCCTGATGATGCATGGTTACTCACCACTGCGATCCCCGGCAAAACAGCA
TTCCAGGTATTAGAAGAATATCCTGATTCAGGTGAAAATATTGTTGATGCGCTGGCAGTGTTCCTGCGCC
GGTTGCATTCGATTCCTGTTTGTAATTGTCCTTTTAACAGCGATCGCGTATTTCGTCTCGCTCAGGCGCA
ATCACGAATGAATAACGGTTTGGTTGATGCGAGTGATTTTGATGACGAGCGTAATGGCTGGCCTGTTGAA
CAAGTCTGGAAAGAAATGCATAAGCTTTTGCCATTCCCACCGGATTCAGTCGTCACTCATGGTGATTTCT
CACTTGATAACCTTATTTTTGACGAGGGGAAATTAATAGGTTGTATTGATGTTGGACGAGTCGGAATCGC
AGACCGATACCAGGATCTTGCCATCCTATGGAACTGCCTCGGTGAGTTTTCTCCTTCATTACAGAAACGG
CTTTTTCAAAAATATGGTATTGATAATCCTGATATGAATAAATTGCAGTTTCATTTGATGCTCGATGAGT
TTTTCTAATCAGTACTGACAATAAAAAGATTCTTGTTTTCAAGAACTTGTCATTTGTATAGTTTTTTTAT
ATTGTAGTTGTTCTATTTTAATCAAATGTTAGCGTGATTTATATTTTTTTTCGCCTCGACATCATCTGCC
CAGATGCGAAGTTAAGTGCGCAGAAAGTAATATCATGCGTCAATCGTATGTGAATGCTGGTCGCTATACT
GCTGTCGATTCGATACTAACGCCGCCATCCAGTGTCGAAAACGAGCTCTCGAGAACCCTTAATATAACTT
CGTATAATGTATGCTATACGAAGTTATTAGGTGATATCAGATCCACTAGTGGCCTATGCATAGCTTCAGA
ATGTTTCTACTCCTTTTTTACTCTTCCAGATTTTCTCGGACTCCGCGCATCGCCGTACCACTTCAAAACA
CCCAAGCACAGCATACTAAATTTCCCCTCTTTCTTCCTCTAGGGTGTCGTTAACTACCCGTACTAAAGGT
TTGGAAAAAAAAAAGAGACCGCCTCGTTTCTTTTTCTTCGCCGAAAAAGGCAATAAAAATTTTTATCACG
TTTCTTTTTCTTGAAAATTTTTTTTTTGATTTTTTTCTCTTTCGATGACCTCCCATTGATATTTAAGTTA
ATAAACGGTCTTCAATTTCTCAAGTTTCAGTTTCATTTTTCTTGCTCTATTACAACTTTTTTTACTTCTT
GCTCATTAGAAAGAAAGCATAGCAATCTAATCTAAGTTTTCTAGAAAAATGTCTAAAGGTGAAGAATTAT
TCACTGGTGTTGTCCCAATTTTGGTTGAATTAGATGGTGATGTTAATGGTCACAAATTTTCTGTCTCCGG
TGAAGGTGAAGGTGATGCTACTTACGGTAAATTGACCTTAAAATTTATTTGTACTACTGGTAAATTGCCA
GTTCCATGGCCAACCTTAGTCACTACTTTAGGTTATGGTTTGATGTGTTTTGCTAGATACCCAGATCATA
TGAAACAACATGACTTTTTCAAGTCTGCCATGCCAGAAGGTTATGTTCAAGAAAGAACTATTTTTTTCAA
AGATGACGGTAACTACAAGACCAGAGCTGAAGTCAAGTTTGAAGGTGATACCTTAGTTAATAGAATCGAA
TTAAAAGGTATTGATTTTAAAGAAGATGGTAACATTTTAGGTCACAAATTGGAATACAACTATAACTCTC
ACAATGTTTACATCATGGCTGACAAACAAAAGAATGGTATCAAAGTTAACTTCAAAATTAGACACAACAT
TGAAGATGGTTCTGTTCAATTAGCTGACCATTATCAACAAAATACTCCAATTGGTGATGGTCCAGTCTTG
TTACCAGACAACCATTACTTATCCTATCAATCTGCCTTATCCAAAGATCCAAACGAAAAGAGAGACCACA
TGGTCTTGTTAGAATTTGTTACTGCTGCTGGTATTACCCATGGTATGGATGAATTGTACAAATAAATCGA
TACCGTCGACCTCGAGTCATGTAATTAGTTATGTCACGCTTACATTCACGCCCTCCCCCCACATCCGCTC
TAACCGAAAAGGAAGGAGTTAGACAACCTGAAGTCTAGGTCCCTATTTATTTTTTTATAGTTATGTTAGT
ATTAAGAACGTTATTTATATTTCAAATTTTTCTTTTTTTTCTGTACAGACGCGTGTACGCATGTAACATT
ATACTGAAAACCTTGCTTGAGAAGGTTTTGGGACGCTCGAAGGCTTTAATTTGCGGCCGGTACCAGCGTA
CGAGCGACCTCATGCTATACCTGAGAAAGCAACCTGACCTACAGGAAAGAGTTACTCAAGAATAAGAATT
TTCGTTTTAAAACCTAAGAGTCACTTTAAAATTTGTATACACTTATTTTTTTTATAACTTATTTAATAAT
AAAAATCATAAATCATAAGAAATTCGCTTATTTAGAAGTGTCAACAACGCTACTTGTACAGCTCGTCCAT
GCCGCCGGTGGAGTGGCGGCCCTCGGCGCGTTCGTACTGTTCCACGATGGTGTAGTCCTCGTTGTGGGAG
GTGATGTCCAACTTGATGTTGACGTTGTAGGCGCCGGGCAGCTGCACGGGCTTCTTGGCCTTGTAGGTGG
TCTTGACCTCAGCGTCGTAGTGGCCGCCGTCCTTCAGCTTCAGCCTCTGCTTGATCTCGCCCTTCAGGGC
GCCGTCCTCGGGGTACATCCGCTCGGAGGAGGCCTCCCAGCCCATGGTCTTCTTCTGCATTACGGGGCCG
TCGGAGGGGAAGTTGGTGCCGCGCAGCTTCACCTTGTAGATGAACTCGCCGTCCTGCAGGGAGGAGTCCT
GGGTCACGGTCACCACGCCGCCGTCCTCGAAGTTCATCACGCGCTCCCACTTGAAGCCCTCGGGGAAGGA
CAGCTTCAAGTAGTCGGGGATGTCGGCGGGGTGCTTCACGTAGGCCTTGGAGCCGTACATGAACTGAGGG
GACAGGATGTCCCAGGCGAAGGGCAGGGGGCCACCCTTGGTCACCTTCAGCTTGGCGGTCTGGGTGCCCT
CGTAGGGGCGGCCCTCGCCCTCGCCCTCGATCTCGAACTCGTGGCCGTTCACGGAGCCCTCCATGTGCAC
CTTGAAGCGCATGAACTCCTTGATGATGGCCATGTTATCCTCCTCGCCCTTGCTCACCATTTTTCTAGAA
AACTTAGATTAGATTGCTATGCTTTCTTTCTAATGAGCAAGAGGTAAAAAAAGTTGTAGTAGAGCAAGAA
AAGTGGGACTGAAACTTGGGAAATTGAAGGCCGTTTATTAACTTAAATATCGATGGGAGGTCATCGAAAG
AGAAAAAAATCAAAAAAAGAATTTTCAAGAAAAAGAAACGTGATAAAAATTTTTATTGCCTTTTTCGACG
AAGAAAAAGAAACGAGGCGGTCTCTTTTTTCTTTTCCAAACCTTTAGTACGGGTAATTAACGACACCCTA
GAGGAAGAAAGAGGGGAAATTTAGTATGCTGTGCTTGGGTGTTTTGAAGTGGTACGGCGATGCGCGGAGT
CCGAGAAGATCTGGAAGAGTAAAAGAGGAGTAGAAACGTTTCGAAGCTATGCATAGGCCACTAGTGGATC
TGATATCACCTAATAACTTCGTATAGCATACATTATACGAAGTTATATTAAGGGTTCTCGAGAGCTCGGG
TACCCAATTCGCCCTATAGTGAGTCGTATTACGCGCGCTCACTGGCCGTCGTTTTACAACGTCGTGACTG
GGAAAACCCTGGCGTTACCCAACTTAATCGCCTTGCAGCACATCCCCCTTTCGCCAGCTGGCGTAATAGC
GAAGAGGCCCGCACCGATCGCCCTTCCCAACAGTTGCGCAGCCTGAATGGCGAATGG
[124 nt withheld, positions 7408-7531]
C
[91 nt withheld, positions 7533-7623]
A
[49 nt withheld, positions 7625-7673]
CCTTTGACGTTGGAGTCCACGTTCTTT
[37 nt withheld, positions 7701-7737]
ACCCTATCTCGGTCTATTCTTTTGATTTATAAGGGATTTTGCCGATTTCGGCCTATTGGTTAAAAAATGA
GCTGATTTAACAAAAATTTAACGCGAATTTTAACAAAATATTAACGCTTACAATTTCCTGATGCGGTATT
TTCTCCTTACGCATCTGTGCGGTATTTCACACCGCATAGGGTAATAACTGATATAATTAAATTGAAGCTC
TAATTTGTGAGTTTAGTATACATGCATTTACTTATAATACAGTTTTTTAGTTTTGCTGGCCGCATCTTCT
CAAATATGCTTCCCAGCCTGCTTTTCTGTAACGTTCACCCTCTACCTTAGCATCCCTTCCCTTTGCAAAT
AGTCCTCTTCCAACAATAATAATGTCAGATCCTGTAGAGACCACATCATCCACGGTTCTATACTGTTGAC
CCAATGCGTCTCCCTTGTCATCTAAACCCACACCGGGTGTCATAATCAACCAATCGTAACCTTCATCTCT
TCCACCCATGTCTCTTTGAGCAATAAAGCCGATAACAAAATCTTTGTCGCTCTTCGCAATGTCAACAGTA
CCCTTAGTATATTCTCCAGTAGATAGGGAGCCCTTGCATGACAATTCTGCTAACATCAAAAGGCCTCTAG
GTTCCTTTGTTACTTCTTCTGCCGCCTGCTTCAAACCGCTAACAATACCTGGGCCCACCACACCGTGTGC
ATTCGTAATGTCTGCCCATTCTGCTATTCTGTATACACCCGCAGAGTACTGCAATTTGACTGTATTACCA
ATGTCAGCAAATTTTCTGTCTTCGAAGAGTAAAAAATTGTACTTGGCGGATAATGCCTTTAGCGGCTTAA
CTGTGCCCTCCATGGAAAAATCAGTCAAGATATCCACATGTGTTTTTAGTAAACAAATTTTGGGACCTAA
TGCTTCAACTAACTCCAGTAATTCCTTGGTGGTACGAACATCCAATGAAGCACACAAGTTTGTTTGCTTT
TCGTGCATGATATTAAATAGCTTGGCAGCAACAGGACTAGGATGAGTAGCAGCACGTTCCTTATATGTAG
CTTTCGACATGATTTATCTTCGTTTCCTGCAGGTTTTTGTTCTGTGCAGTTGGGTTAAGAATACTGGGCA
ATTTCATGTTTCTTCAACACTACATATGCGTATATATACCAATCTAAGTCTGTGCTCCTTCCTTCGTTCT
TCCTTCTGTTCGGAGATTACCGAATCAAAAAAATTTCAAGGAAACCGAAATCAAAAAAAAGAATAAAAAA
AAAATGATGAATTGAAAAGGTGGTATGGTGCACTCTCAGTACAATCTGCTCTGATGCCGCATAGTTAAGC
CAGCCCCGACACCCGCCAACACCCGCTGACGCGCCCTGACGGGCTTGTCTGCTCCCGGCATCCGCTTACA
GACAAGCTGTGACCGTCTCCGGGAGCTGCATGTGTCAGAGGTTTTCACCGTCATCACCGAAACGCGCGA
Features (pLannotate 1.2.2; 30 found; start..end, strand, type, name):
     69..572     -  misc_feature   CEN/ARS: S. cerevisiae CEN6 centromere fused to an autonomously replicating sequence
    609..713     +  promoter       AmpR promoter: bla
    714..1574    +  CDS            AmpR: β-lactamase; bla; confers resistance to ampicillin, carbenicillin, and related antibiotics
   1745..2333    +  rep_origin     ori: high-copy-number ColE1/pMB1/pBR322/pUC origin of replication
   2516..2608    +  CDS            lacI (fragment): lac repressor; lacI; The lac repressor binds to the lac operator to inhibit transcription in E. coli. This inhibition can be relieved by adding lactose or isopropyl-β-D-thiogalactopyranoside (IPTG).
   2621..2642    +  protein_bind   CAP binding site: CAP binding activates transcription in the presence of cAMP. E. coli catabolite activator protein
   2657..2687    +  promoter       lac promoter: promoter for the E. coli lac operon
   2695..2711    +  protein_bind   lac operator: The lac repressor binds to the lac operator to inhibit transcription in E. coli. This inhibition can be relieved by adding lactose or isopropyl-β-D-thiogalactopyranoside (IPTG). lac repressor encoded by lacI
   2756..2774    +  promoter       T3 promoter: promoter for bacteriophage T3 RNA polymerase
   2827..2860    -  protein_bind   loxP: Cre-mediated recombination occurs in the 8-bp core sequence (GCATACAT). Cre recombinase
   2915..3258    +  promoter       TEF promoter: Ashbya gossypii TEF promoter
   3259..4068    +  CDS            KanR: aminoglycoside phosphotransferase; aph(3')-Ia; confers resistance to kanamycin
   4074..4271    +  terminator     TEF terminator: Ashbya gossypii TEF terminator
   4334..4367    -  protein_bind   loxP: Cre-mediated recombination occurs in the 8-bp core sequence (GCATACAT). Cre recombinase
   4399..4796    +  promoter       TEF1 promoter: S. cerevisiae TEF1; promoter for EF-1α
   4809..5525    +  CDS            yeGFP: yeast-enhanced green fluorescent protein codons optimized for translation in S. cerevisiae and C. albicans
   5526..5546    +  misc_feature   MCS (fragment): pBluescript multiple cloning site
   5547..5794    +  terminator     CYC1 terminator: S. cerevisiae CYC1; transcription terminator for CYC1
   5812..5977    -  terminator     ADH1 terminator: S. cerevisiae ADH1; transcription terminator for the S. cerevisiae alcohol dehydrogenase 1 (ADH1) gene
   6000..6710    -  CDS            mCherry: monomeric derivative of DsRed fluorescent protein (Shaner et al., 2004) mammalian codon-optimized
   6723..7121    -  promoter       TEF1 promoter: S. cerevisiae TEF1; promoter for EF-1α
   7153..7186    +  protein_bind   loxP: Cre-mediated recombination occurs in the 8-bp core sequence (GCATACAT). Cre recombinase
   7223..7241    -  promoter       T7 promoter: promoter for bacteriophage T7 RNA polymerase
   7249..7404    +  CDS            lacZα (fragment): LacZα fragment of β-galactosidase; lacZ fragment
   7408..7836    +  rep_origin     f1 ori (sequence partly withheld): f1 bacteriophage origin of replication; arrow indicates direction of (+) strand synthesis
   7864..7915    -  misc_feature   bom (fragment): basis of mobility region from pBR322
   7994..8797    -  CDS            URA3: orotidine-5'-phosphate decarboxylase, required for uracil biosynthesis; S. cerevisiae URA3; yeast auxotrophic marker, counterselectable with 5-fluoroorotic acid (5-FOA)
   8798..9013    -  promoter       URA3 promoter: S. cerevisiae URA3
   9021..9070    -  misc_feature   bom (fragment): basis of mobility region from pBR322
   9172..1       -  CDS            rop (fragment) (across the origin): Rop protein, which maintains plasmids at low copy number; rop
