[The description below was written by a language model from this plasmid's Addgene catalogue record and pLannotate feature annotations shown in this document.]
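Description:
pTEF6-7 is a yeast expression reporter plasmid built on the p416 backbone, a centromeric Saccharomyces cerevisiae–E. coli shuttle vector of about 9.2 kb. In bacteria it replicates from a high-copy ColE1/pUC-type origin and is selected with ampicillin through the bla gene; an f1 origin and remnants of the pBluescript-style lac/lacZα region with flanking T3 and T7 promoters are also present. In yeast, the CEN6/ARS element gives stable, low-copy maintenance. Selection is possible either by uracil prototrophy through URA3 (which is counterselectable with 5-FOA) or by G418 resistance through a KanMX-type cassette, in which the aminoglycoside phosphotransferase gene is driven by the Ashbya gossypii TEF promoter and terminator. That cassette is flanked by two loxP sites, and a third loxP site lies beyond the mCherry unit, so Cre exposure could remove more than the marker alone.

The payload consists of two fluorescent protein expression units arranged tail to tail, so that they transcribe convergently. Each is annotated as driven by a copy of the S. cerevisiae TEF1 promoter. One unit expresses a GFP-family coding sequence ending at the CYC1 terminator; the automated annotation calls it yeGFP, but the catalogue describes it as YFP (eCitrine), a closely related variant. The other unit, on the opposite strand, expresses mCherry with the ADH1 terminator and was inserted as a KpnI fragment. Because both reporters are expressed constitutively, the plasmid provides a two-colour reference. The associated work concerns a synthetic biosensor for measuring glycolytic flux in single yeast cells, which suggests use as a control or calibration construct, although the record does not state this role explicitly.
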