Addgene plasmid #124583: pTEF6-7
Purpose: Reporter plasmid with constitutively expressed mCherry and YFP (eCitrine)
Depositing lab: Matthias Heinemann. Depositing organization: University of Groningen. Publication: Measuring glycolytic flux in single yeast cells with an orthogonal synthetic biosensor. Monteiro F, Hubmann G, Takhaveev V, Vedelaar SR, Norder J, Hekelaar J, Saldida J, Litsios A, Wijma HJ, Schmidt A, Heinemann M. Mol Syst Biol. 2019 Dec;15(12):e9071. doi: 10.15252/msb.20199071. PubMed 31885198.
Backbone
  Vector backbone: p416
  Vector type: Yeast Expression
  Selectable markers: Neomycin (select with G418), URA3
Growth in bacteria
  Bacterial resistance: Ampicillin, 100 μg/mL
  Growth temperature: 37°C
  Growth strain: DH5alpha
  Copy number: High Copy
Gene/Insert
  Gene/Insert name: mCherry
  Cloning method: Restriction Enzyme; 5′ cloning site KpnI (not destroyed); 3′ cloning site KpnI (not destroyed)
  Sequencing primers: 5′ ATTAGGTACCCGAGCTCTCGAGAACCCTTAATATAACTT; 3′ ATATGGTACCAGCGTACGAGCGACCTCATG
Terms and licenses: Academic/Nonprofit Terms; Industry Terms: Not Available to Industry
Depositor comments: Please visit https://www.biorxiv.org/content/10.1101/682302v1 for BioRxiv preprint
How to cite: pTEF6-7 was a gift from Matthias Heinemann (Addgene plasmid # 124583 ; http://n2t.net/addgene:124583 ; RRID:Addgene_124583)
